Addgene plasmid #241723: pBHM2678
Purpose: (Empty Backbone) Construction of fused marker-sgRNA inserts for Cryptococcus neoformans genome editing, contains BLE marker for selection on phleomycin
Depositing lab: Hiten Madhani. Depositing organization: University of California, San Francisco (UCSF). Publication: CRISPR/Cas9-compatible plasmids enabling seven dominant genetic selection methods for the human fungal pathogen Cryptococcus neoformans. Boucher MJ, Madhani HD. Microbiol Spectr. 2025 Sep 25:e0193525. doi: 10.1128/spectrum.01935-25. PubMed 40996288.
Backbone
  Vector backbone: pBHM2616
  Backbone manufacturer: Hiten Madhani (Addgene Plasmid #234495)
  Modifications to backbone: Replaced HYG resistance cassette with BLE resistance cassette. The BLE coding sequence was codon-optimized for Cryptococcus neoformans and contains an intron.
  Vector type: Yeast Expression, CRISPR
  Selectable markers: Phleomycin
Growth in bacteria
  Bacterial resistance: Ampicillin, 100 μg/mL
  Growth temperature: 37°C
  Growth strain: DH5alpha
  Copy number: High Copy
Terms and licenses: Academic/Nonprofit Terms; Industry Terms: Not Available to Industry
How to cite: pBHM2678 was a gift from Hiten Madhani (Addgene plasmid # 241723 ; http://n2t.net/addgene:241723 ; RRID:Addgene_241723)
