[The description below was written by a language model from this plasmid's Addgene catalogue record and pLannotate feature annotations shown in this document.]
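Description:
pBHM2678 is an empty-backbone CRISPR plasmid of about 6.7 kb, used to build fused marker–sgRNA inserts for genome editing in the human fungal pathogen Cryptococcus neoformans. It derives from pBHM2616, with that plasmid's hygromycin resistance cassette replaced by a BLE cassette conferring resistance to phleomycin. The BLE coding sequence was codon-optimized for C. neoformans and contains an intron. This fits the feature table, where the Streptoalloteichus hindustanus ble gene appears as two fragments separated by a short unannotated gap. The promoter and terminator driving BLE are not identified in the record.

Downstream of the marker, in the same orientation, lies a Streptococcus pyogenes Cas9 guide RNA scaffold. The marker and sgRNA cassette therefore form one contiguous unit into which a user-chosen targeting sequence is introduced. The promoter for sgRNA expression is not annotated, and no Cas9 gene appears in the feature table, so the nuclease is presumably supplied separately. The whole cassette sits in a pBluescript-type cloning region flanked by T7 and T3 promoters, with lacZα, lac promoter/operator and MCS remnants.

The backbone resembles a yeast–E. coli shuttle vector. A high-copy ColE1/pUC origin and an ampicillin resistance gene support propagation in bacteria, and an f1 origin is also present. A Saccharomyces cerevisiae CEN/ARS element and a URA3 marker would allow low-copy maintenance and selection in budding yeast, although the record does not say what they are used for. The plasmid belongs to a set offering several dominant selection markers, so phleomycin selection can be chosen when other markers are already in use in a strain.
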