Features (pLannotate 1.2.2; 21 found; start..end, strand, type, name):
    171..1031    -  CDS            AmpR: β-lactamase; bla; confers resistance to ampicillin, carbenicillin, and related antibiotics
   1032..1136    -  promoter       AmpR promoter: bla
   1173..1676    +  misc_feature   CEN/ARS: S. cerevisiae CEN6 centromere fused to an autonomously replicating sequence
   1744..1779    +  CDS            rop (fragment): Rop protein, which maintains plasmids at low copy number; rop
   1881..1930    +  misc_feature   bom (fragment): basis of mobility region from pBR322
   1938..2153    +  promoter       URA3 promoter: S. cerevisiae URA3
   2154..2957    +  CDS            URA3: orotidine-5'-phosphate decarboxylase, required for uracil biosynthesis; S. cerevisiae URA3; yeast auxotrophic marker, counterselectable with 5-fluoroorotic acid (5-FOA)
   3036..3087    +  misc_feature   bom (fragment): basis of mobility region from pBR322
   3115..3543    -  rep_origin     f1 ori (sequence partly withheld): f1 bacteriophage origin of replication; arrow indicates direction of (+) strand synthesis
   3547..3704    -  CDS            lacZα (fragment): LacZα fragment of β-galactosidase; lacZ fragment
   3707..3725    +  promoter       T7 promoter: promoter for bacteriophage T7 RNA polymerase
   4531..4656    +  CDS            ble (fragment): BLE_STRHI - Experimental evidence at protein level: Swiss-Prot protein existence level 1. Binding protein with a strong affinity to the bleomycin family of antibiotics. From Streptoalloteichus hindustanus.
   4709..4954    +  CDS            ble (fragment): BLE_STRHI - Experimental evidence at protein level: Swiss-Prot protein existence level 1. Binding protein with a strong affinity to the bleomycin family of antibiotics. From Streptoalloteichus hindustanus.
   5528..5603    +  misc_RNA       gRNA scaffold: guide RNA scaffold for the Streptococcus pyogenes CRISPR/Cas9 system
   5609..5654    +  misc_feature   MCS (fragment): pBluescript multiple cloning site
   5666..5684    -  promoter       T3 promoter: promoter for bacteriophage T3 RNA polymerase
   5729..5745    -  protein_bind   lac operator: The lac repressor binds to the lac operator to inhibit transcription in E. coli. This inhibition can be relieved by adding lactose or isopropyl-β-D-thiogalactopyranoside (IPTG). lac repressor encoded by lacI
   5753..5783    -  promoter       lac promoter: promoter for the E. coli lac operon
   5798..5819    -  protein_bind   CAP binding site: CAP binding activates transcription in the presence of cAMP. E. coli catabolite activator protein
   5832..5924    -  CDS            lacI (fragment): lac repressor; lacI; The lac repressor binds to the lac operator to inhibit transcription in E. coli. This inhibition can be relieved by adding lactose or isopropyl-β-D-thiogalactopyranoside (IPTG).
   6107..6695    -  rep_origin     ori: high-copy-number ColE1/pMB1/pBR322/pUC origin of replication
>Addgene plasmid #241723 | pBHM2678 | addgene full sequence | sequence record 479861 | Addgene NGS Result
GAAGATCCTTTGATCTTTTCTACGGGGTCTGACGCTCAGTGGAACGAAAACTCACGTTAAGGGATTTTGG
TCATGAGATTATCAAAAAGGATCTTCACCTAGATCCTTTTAAATTAAAAATGAAGTTTTAAATCAATCTA
AAGTATATATGAGTAAACTTGGTCTGACAGTTACCAATGCTTAATCAGTGAGGCACCTATCTCAGCGATC
TGTCTATTTCGTTCATCCATAGTTGCCTGACTCCCCGTCGTGTAGATAACTACGATACGGGAGGGCTTAC
CATCTGGCCCCAGTGCTGCAATGATACCGCGAGACCCACGCTCACCGGCTCCAGATTTATCAGCAATAAA
CCAGCCAGCCGGAAGGGCCGAGCGCAGAAGTGGTCCTGCAACTTTATCCGCCTCCATCCAGTCTATTAAT
TGTTGCCGGGAAGCTAGAGTAAGTAGTTCGCCAGTTAATAGTTTGCGCAACGTTGTTGCCATTGCTACAG
GCATCGTGGTGTCACGCTCGTCGTTTGGTATGGCTTCATTCAGCTCCGGTTCCCAACGATCAAGGCGAGT
TACATGATCCCCCATGTTGTGCAAAAAAGCGGTTAGCTCCTTCGGTCCTCCGATCGTTGTCAGAAGTAAG
TTGGCCGCAGTGTTATCACTCATGGTTATGGCAGCACTGCATAATTCTCTTACTGTCATGCCATCCGTAA
GATGCTTTTCTGTGACTGGTGAGTACTCAACCAAGTCATTCTGAGAATAGTGTATGCGGCGACCGAGTTG
CTCTTGCCCGGCGTCAATACGGGATAATACCGCGCCACATAGCAGAACTTTAAAAGTGCTCATCATTGGA
AAACGTTCTTCGGGGCGAAAACTCTCAAGGATCTTACCGCTGTTGAGATCCAGTTCGATGTAACCCACTC
GTGCACCCAACTGATCTTCAGCATCTTTTACTTTCACCAGCGTTTCTGGGTGAGCAAAAACAGGAAGGCA
AAATGCCGCAAAAAAGGGAATAAGGGCGACACGGAAATGTTGAATACTCATACTCTTCCTTTTTCAATAT
TATTGAAGCATTTATCAGGGTTATTGTCTCATGAGCGGATACATATTTGAATGTATTTAGAAAAATAAAC
AAATAGGGGTTCCGCGCACATTTCCCCGAAAAGTGCCACCTGGGTCCTTTTCATCACGTGCTATAAAAAT
AATTATAATTTAAATTTTTTAATATAAATATATAAATTAAAAATAGAAAGTAAAAAAAGAAATTAAAGAA
AAAATAGTTTTTGTTTTCCGAAGATGTAAAAGACTCTAGGGGGATCGCCAACAAATACTACCTTTTATCT
TGCTCTTCCTGCTCTCAGGTATTAATGCCGAATTGTTTCATCTTGTCTGTGTAGAAGACCACACACGAAA
ATCCTGTGATTTTACATTTTACTTATCGTTAATCGAATGTATATCTATTTAATCTGCTTTTCTTGTCTAA
TAAATATATATGTAAAGTACGCTTTTTGTTGAAATTTTTTAAACCTTTGTTTATTTTTTTTTCTTCATTC
CGTAACTCTTCTACCTTCTTTATTTACTTTCTAAAATCCAAATACAAAACATAAAAATAAATAAACACAG
AGTAAATTCCCAAATTATTCCATCATTAAAAGATACGAGGCGCGTGTAAGTTACAGGCAAGCGATCCGTC
TAAGAAACCATTATTATCATGACATTAACCTATAAAAATAGGCGTATCACGAGGCCCTTTCGTCTCGCGC
GTTTCGGTGATGACGGTGAAAACCTCTGACACATGCAGCTCCCGGAGACGGTCACAGCTTGTCTGTAAGC
GGATGCCGGGAGCAGACAAGCCCGTCAGGGCGCGTCAGCGGGTGTTGGCGGGTGTCGGGGCTGGCTTAAC
TATGCGGCATCAGAGCAGATTGTACTGAGAGTGCACCATACCACCTTTTCAATTCATCATTTTTTTTTTA
TTCTTTTTTTTGATTTCGGTTTCCTTGAAATTTTTTTGATTCGGTAATCTCCGAACAGAAGGAAGAACGA
AGGAAGGAGCACAGACTTAGATTGGTATATATACGCATATGTAGTGTTGAAGAAACATGAAATTGCCCAG
TATTCTTAACCCAACTGCACAGAACAAAAACCTGCAGGAAACGAAGATAAATCATGTCGAAAGCTACATA
TAAGGAACGTGCTGCTACTCATCCTAGTCCTGTTGCTGCCAAGCTATTTAATATCATGCACGAAAAGCAA
ACAAACTTGTGTGCTTCATTGGATGTTCGTACCACCAAGGAATTACTGGAGTTAGTTGAAGCATTAGGTC
CCAAAATTTGTTTACTAAAAACACATGTGGATATCTTGACTGATTTTTCCATGGAGGGCACAGTTAAGCC
GCTAAAGGCATTATCCGCCAAGTACAATTTTTTACTCTTCGAAGACAGAAAATTTGCTGACATTGGTAAT
ACAGTCAAATTGCAGTACTCTGCGGGTGTATACAGAATAGCAGAATGGGCAGACATTACGAATGCACACG
GTGTGGTGGGCCCAGGTATTGTTAGCGGTTTGAAGCAGGCGGCAGAAGAAGTAACAAAGGAACCTAGAGG
CCTTTTGATGTTAGCAGAATTGTCATGCAAGGGCTCCCTATCTACTGGAGAATATACTAAGGGTACTGTT
GACATTGCGAAGAGCGACAAAGATTTTGTTATCGGCTTTATTGCTCAAAGAGACATGGGTGGAAGAGATG
AAGGTTACGATTGGTTGATTATGACACCCGGTGTGGGTTTAGATGACAAGGGAGACGCATTGGGTCAACA
GTATAGAACCGTGGATGATGTGGTCTCTACAGGATCTGACATTATTATTGTTGGAAGAGGACTATTTGCA
AAGGGAAGGGATGCTAAGGTAGAGGGTGAACGTTACAGAAAAGCAGGCTGGGAAGCATATTTGAGAAGAT
GCGGCCAGCAAAACTAAAAAACTGTATTATAAGTAAATGCATGTATACTAAACTCACAAATTAGAGCTTC
AATTTAATTATATCAGTTATTACCCTATGCGGTGTGAAATACCGCACAGATGCGTAAGGAGAAAATACCG
CATCAGGAAATTGTAAGCGTTAATATTTTGTTAAAATTCGCGTTAAATTTTTGTTAAATCAGCTCATTTT
TTAACCAATAGGCCGAAATCGGCAAAATCCCTTATAAATCAAAAGAATAGACCGAGATAGGGT
[37 nt withheld, positions 3214-3250]
AAAGAACGTGGACTCCAACGTCAAAGG
[49 nt withheld, positions 3278-3326]
T
[91 nt withheld, positions 3328-3418]
G
[124 nt withheld, positions 3420-3543]
CCATTCGCCATTCAGGCTGCGCAACTGTTGGGAAGGGCGATCGGTGCGGGCCTCTTCGCTATTACGCCAG
CTGGCGAAAGGGGGATGTGCTGCAAGGCGATTAAGTTGGGTAACGCCAGGGTTTTCCCAGTCACGACGTT
GTAAAACGACGGCCAGTGAATTGTAATACGACTCACTATAGGGCGAATTGGAGCTCGCATGCAGGATTCG
AGTGGCATGGTGTGCACTGAGTGTATGGTTGTCGGAGGAGAGGATGATGGTAACAACAATAGCAGCAACG
TCACTCGACGCGCGTCCGGTGTGCCACACGGGGTAACGCCGAGTCGCCGTCAGGGTCGCCGAGACCACTC
TCACAGCGTCACCGTTGGCACCAGCTCAGCTTACAGCTTCTATCCTCCGCCAGCATCCACATACATCCCC
TATACCGCATCCCCCACCCACTGCCCAAGGTGAGTCATCTTCCCGCCCCCTTCCCTTGCCCGCCACTCAG
TCCTCCATCCTCCACTAATCCACCTTATCGCACCCACCGCCTATCGCACATCCGAGCACAATGCTGGGCC
TGCCAGGGGCTGCTAGATGGTGCTCTCCCCACGCTGATCTGCATGCCGGCCATTGGATCATGGGTGCTAG
GTGCTGGGTGCTGGATGTTGGATGCTGGATGCTGGGTGCACGCTTGGTCATTTCCTTCCAGGATTGACGG
TCGCCGAGAGGACGACGTGGCGTTCGACAACGAGGGCCGATAGCACCGCATCGCCTCGACCTGCATCCAT
CTCGCCTTGTCCTTTTGGTGCAACAATCCATCCGTGCTGGTGCCACACGCATAGCTGGAAGAGATGGATG
TGCGTTGAACAGAGCTGCCGTCAGGACTTTTTGGTGCACGGACCCTATTGTCCTCCCCAATCTTCACCGC
GTCTCCTAATATGCAGCCTCTTTGCTAATTGTCTTTTTCCATTAGTAAACTCGCCCAACATGTCTATGGC
GGCCGCCATGGCCAAGCTCACCTCCGCCGTCCCCGTCCTCACCGCCCGAGACGTCGCCGGTGCCGTCGAG
TTCTGGACCGACCGACTCGGTTTCTCCCGAGACTTCGTCGAGGACGACTTCGCCGGTGTCGTCGTATGTA
ACCCCGTTTCCCGCAACATGTTACTCCACTAACATCTCCCGACAGCGAGACGACGTCACCCTCTTCATCT
CCGCCGTCCAGGACCAGGTCGTCCCCGACAACACCCTCGCCTGGGTCTGGGTCCGAGGTCTCGACGAGCT
CTACGCCGAGTGGTCCGAGGTCGTCTCCACCAACTTCCGAGACGCCTCCGGTCCCGCCATGACCGAGATC
GGTGAGCAGCCCTGGGGTCGAGAGTTCGCCCTCCGAGACCCCGCCGGTAACTGTGTCCACTTCGTCGCCG
AGGAGCAGGACTAAGAATTCGTGAAGGCGGTAAGGGGTTAATTTTCCTTAGAGGGTGTATATATACATAT
TAGAGAAGTGATACAATTTTAGCACACTGCGAATTCGAGACAGACATCGTGTCAATCATCTTTTTTGACA
TTATATGCCCATTAATCTATCTACAGACAACAATACCATCCTTCCCACCCTCAGCAACGCCGTTGAATCC
TCAGGATCTTCATGGCTCCTTGTCTCTGAAACCAGGAAGCTAGTTTCTACATCTCTTCACTAGTGGATCC
CCCTTGCATTAGAACTAAAAACAAAGCATGATTATTACAGTTCATTTATTTTTTAAATTGATCGGCATGC
ATGCAAAGTATACGTGCAAGGACAATGGTAACCTGCAGGTGTGACCGATAATTATAACCATTTGTTGAGA
ATGAAGAGGTGAGGAGAAAAACAATGGATGACGGGAAAAAAATAAAAAAACACTGAGACGGCGTGGACCG
CCGTCTTATTTGCTTCCGTTATCCGCCAAAGTGGAAATTGCACATACACCGGCAGGGTATACTGTTGCTA
GATGCGAGATATCCTCATGCCTAGGTTTTAGAGCTAGAAATAGCAAGTTAAAATAAGGCTAGTCCGTTAT
CAACTTGAAAAAGTGGCACCGAGTCGGTGCTTTTTTATCAAGCTTATCGATACCGTCGACCTCGAGGGGG
GGCCGGGTACCAGCTTTTGTTCCCTTTAGTGAGGGTTAATTTCGAGCTTGGCGTAATCATGGTCATAGCT
GTTTCCTGTGTGAAATTGTTATCCGCTCACAATTCCACACAACATACGAGCCGGAAGCATAAAGTGTAAA
GCCTGGGGTGCCTAATGAGTGAGCTAACTCACATTAATTGCGTTGCGCTCACTGCCCGCTTTCCAGTCGG
GAAACCTGTCGTGCCAGCTGCATTAATGAATCGGCCAACGCGCGGGGAGAGGCGGTTTGCGTATTGGGCG
CTCTTCCGCTTCCTCGCTCACTGACTCGCTGCGCTCGGTCGTTCGGCTGCGGCGAGCGGTATCAGCTCAC
TCAAAGGCGGTAATACGGTTATCCACAGAATCAGGGGATAACGCAGGAAAGAACATGTGAGCAAAAGGCC
AGCAAAAGGCCAGGAACCGTAAAAAGGCCGCGTTGCTGGCGTTTTTCCATAGGCTCCGCCCCCCTGACGA
GCATCACAAAAATCGACGCTCAAGTCAGAGGTGGCGAAACCCGACAGGACTATAAAGATACCAGGCGTTT
CCCCCTGGAAGCTCCCTCGTGCGCTCTCCTGTTCCGACCCTGCCGCTTACCGGATACCTGTCCGCCTTTC
TCCCTTCGGGAAGCGTGGCGCTTTCTCATAGCTCACGCTGTAGGTATCTCAGTTCGGTGTAGGTCGTTCG
CTCCAAGCTGGGCTGTGTGCACGAACCCCCCGTTCAGCCCGACCGCTGCGCCTTATCCGGTAACTATCGT
CTTGAGTCCAACCCGGTAAGACACGACTTATCGCCACTGGCAGCAGCCACTGGTAACAGGATTAGCAGAG
CGAGGTATGTAGGCGGTGCTACAGAGTTCTTGAAGTGGTGGCCTAACTACGGCTACACTAGAAGAACAGT
ATTTGGTATCTGCGCTCTGCTGAAGCCAGTTACCTTCGGAAAAAGAGTTGGTAGCTCTTGATCCGGCAAA
CAAACCACCGCTGGTAGCGGTGGTTTTTTTGTTTGCAAGCAGCAGATTACGCGCAGAAAAAAAGGATCTC
AA
